>Addgene plasmid #144365 | TFORF1510 | addgene full sequence | sequence record 352993 | Addgene NGS Result
GGCTCCGGTGCCCGTCAGTGGGCAGAGCGCACATCGCCCACAGTCCCCGAGAAGTTGGGGGGAGGGGTCG
GCAATTGAACCGGTGCCTAGAGAAGGTGGCGCGGGGTAAACTGGGAAAGTGATGTCGTGTACTGGCTCCG
CCTTTTTCCCGAGGGTGGGGGAGAACCGTATATAAGTGCAGTAGTCGCCGTGAACGTTCTTTTTCGCAAC
GGGTTTGCCGCCAGAACACAGGTAAGTGCCGTGTGTGGTTCCCGCGGGCCTGGCCTCTTTACGGGTTATG
GCCCTTGCGTGCCTTGAATTACTTCCACCTGGCTGCAGTACGTGATTCTTGATCCCGAGCTTCGGGTTGG
AAGTGGGTGGGAGAGTTCGAGGCCTTGCGCTTAAGGAGCCCCTTCGCCTCGTGCTTGAGTTGAGGCCTGG
CCTGGGCGCTGGGGCCGCCGCGTGCGAATCTGGTGGCACCTTCGCGCCTGTCTCGCTGCTTTCGATAAGT
CTCTAGCCATTTAAAATTTTTGATGACCTGCTGCGACGCTTTTTTTCTGGCAAGATAGTCTTGTAAATGC
GGGCCAAGATCTGCACACTGGTATTTCGGTTTTTGGGGCCGCGGGCGGCGACGGGGCCCGTGCGTCCCAG
CGCACATGTTCGGCGAGGCGGGGCCTGCGAGCGCGGCCACCGAGAATCGGACGGGGGTAGTCTCAAGCTG
GCCGGCCTGCTCTGGTGCCTGGCCTCGCGCCGCCGTGTATCGCCCCGCCCTGGGCGGCAAGGCTGGCCCG
GTCGGCACCAGTTGCGTGAGCGGAAAGATGGCCGCTTCCCGGCCCTGCTGCAGGGAGCTCAAAATGGAGG
ACGCGGCGCTCGGGAGAGCGGGCGGGTGAGTCACCCACACAAAGGAAAAGGGCCTTTCCGTCCTCAGCCG
TCGCTTCATGTGACTCCACGGAGTACCGGGCGCCGTCCAGGCACCTCGATTAGTTCTCGAGCTTTTGGAG
TACGTCGTCTTTAGGTTGGGGGGAGGGGTTTTATGCGATGGAGTTTCCCCACACTGAGTGGGTGGAGACT
GAAGTTAGGCCAGCTTGGCACTTGATGTAATTCTCCTTGGAATTTGCCCTTTTTGAGTTTGGATCTTGGT
TCATTCTCAAGCCTCAGACAGTGGTTCAAAGTTTTTTTCTTCCATTTCAGGTGTCGTGAGGCTAGCACCG
CCACCATGGCGGGCTGGATCCAGGCCCAGCAGCTGCAGGGAGACGCGCTGCGCCAGATGCAGGTGCTGTA
CGGCCAGCACTTCCCCATCGAGGTCCGGCACTACTTGGCCCAGTGGATTGAGAGCCAGCCATGGGATGCC
ATTGACTTGGACAATCCCCAGGACAGAGCCCAAGCCACCCAGCTCCTGGAGGGCCTGGTGCAGGAGCTGC
AGAAGAAGGCGGAGCACCAGGTGGGGGAAGATGGGTTTTTACTGAAGATCAAGCTGGGGCACTACGCCAC
GCAGCTCCAGTGCAGCTCTCCGGCTGGGATCCTGGTTGACGCCATGTCCCAGAAGCACCTTCAGATCAAC
CAGACATTTGAGGAGCTGCGACTGGTCACGCAGGACACAGAGAATGAGCTGAAGAAACTGCAGCAGACTC
AGGAGTACTTCATCATCCAGTACCAGGAGAGCCTGAGGATCCAAGCTCAGTTTGCCCAGCTGGCCCAGCT
GAGCCCCCAGGAGCGTCTGAGCCGGGAGACGGCCCTCCAGCAGAAGCAGGTGTCTCTGGAGGCCTGGTTG
CAGCGTGAGGCACAGACACTGCAGCAGTACCGCGTGGAGCTGGCCGAGAAGCACCAGAAGACCCTGCAGC
TGCTGCGGAAGCAGCAGACCATCATCCTGGATGACGAGCTGATCCAGTGGAAGCGGCGGCAGCAGCTGGC
CGGGAACGGCGGGCCCCCCGAGGGCAGCCTGGACGTGCTACAGTCCTGGTGTGAGAAGTTGGCCGAGATC
ATCTGGCAGAACCGGCAGCAGATCCGCAGGGCTGAGCACCTCTGCCAGCAGCTGCCCATCCCCGGCCCAG
TGGAGGAGATGCTGGCCGAGGTCAACGCCACCATCACGGACATTATCTCAGCCCTGGTGACCAGCACATT
CATCATTGAGAAGCAGCCTCCTCAGGTCCTGAAGACCCAGACCAAGTTTGCAGCCACCGTACGCCTGCTG
GTGGGCGGGAAGCTGAACGTGCACATGAATCCCCCCCAGGTGAAGGCCACCATCATCAGTGAGCAGCAGG
CCAAGTCTCTGCTTAAAAATGAGAACACCCGCAACGAGTGCAGTGGTGAGATCCTGAACAACTGCTGCGT
GATGGAGTACCACCAAGCCACGGGCACCCTCAGTGCCCACTTCAGGAACATGTCACTGAAGAGGATCAAG
CGTGCTGACCGGCGGGGTGCAGAGTCCGTGACAGAGGAGAAGTTCACAGTCCTGTTTGAGTCTCAGTTCA
GTGTTGGCAGCAATGAGCTTGTGTTCCAGGTGAAGACTCTGTCCCTACCTGTGGTTGTCATCGTCCACGG
CAGCCAGGACCACAATGCCACGGCTACTGTGCTGTGGGACAATGCCTTTGCTGAGCCGGGCAGGGTGCCA
TTTGCCGTGCCTGACAAAGTGCTGTGGCCGCAGCTGTGTGAGGCGCTCAACATGAAATTCAAGGCCGAAG
TGCAGAGCAACCGGGGCCTGACCAAGGAGAACCTCGTGTTCCTGGCGCAGAAACTGTTCAACAACAGCAG
CAGCCACCTGGAGGACTACAGTGGCCTGTCCGTGTCCTGGTCCCAGTTCAACAGGGAGAACTTGCCGGGC
TGGAACTACACCTTCTGGCAGTGGTTTGACGGGGTGATGGAGGTGTTGAAGAAGCACCACAAGCCCCACT
GGAATGATGGGGCCATCCTAGGTTTTGTGAATAAGCAACAGGCCCACGACCTGCTCATCAACAAGCCCGA
CGGGACCTTCTTGTTGCGCTTTAGTGACTCAGAAATCGGGGGCATCACCATCGCCTGGAAGTTTGACTCC
CCGGAACGCAACCTGTGGAACCTGAAACCATTCACCACGCGGGATTTCTCCATCAGGTCCCTGGCTGACC
GGCTGGGGGACCTGAGCTATCTCATCTATGTGTTTCCTGACCGCCCCAAGGATGAGGTCTTCTCCAAGTA
CTACACTCCTGTGCTGGCTAAAGCTGTTGATGGATATGTGAAACCACAGATCAAGCAAGTGGTCCCTGAG
TTTGTGAATGCATCTGCAGATGCTGGGGGCAGCAGCGCCACGTACATGGACCAGGCCCCCTCCCCAGCTG
TGTGCCCCCAGGCTCCCTATAACATGTACCCACAGAACCCTGACCATGTACTCGATCAGGATGGAGAATT
CGACCTGGATGAGACCATGGATGTGGCCAGGCACGTGGAGGAACTCTTACGCCGACCAATGGACAGTCTT
GACTCCCGCCTCTCGCCCCCTGCCGGTCTTTTCACCTCTGCCAGAGGCTCCCTCTCATAGTAATGAACTA
GTCCGTAACTTGAAAGTATTTCGATTTCTTGGCTTTATATATCTTGTGGAAAGGACGAGAGGGACACCCT
AGTAGAGAAACGACGCGTTAAGTCGACAATCAACCTCTGGATTACAAAATTTGTGAAAGATTGACTGGTA
TTCTTAACTATGTTGCTCCTTTTACGCTATGTGGATACGCTGCTTTAATGCCTTTGTATCATGCTATTGC
TTCCCGTATGGCTTTCATTTTCTCCTCCTTGTATAAATCCTGGTTGCTGTCTCTTTATGAGGAGTTGTGG
CCCGTTGTCAGGCAACGTGGCGTGGTGTGCACTGTGTTTGCTGACGCAACCCCCACTGGTTGGGGCATTG
CCACCACCTGTCAGCTCCTTTCCGGGACTTTCGCTTTCCCCCTCCCTATTGCCACGGCGGAACTCATCGC
CGCCTGCCTTGCCCGCTGCTGGACAGGGGCTCGGCTGTTGGGCACTGACAATTCCGTGGTGTTGTCGGGG
AAATCATCGTCCTTTCCTTGGCTGCTCGCCTGTGTTGCCACCTGGATTCTGCGCGGGACGTCCTTCTGCT
ACGTCCCTTCGGCCCTCAATCCAGCGGACCTTCCTTCCCGCGGCCTGCTGCCGGCTCTGCGGCCTCTTCC
GCGTCTTCGCCTTCGCCCTCAGACGAGTCGGATCTCCCTTTGGGCCGCCTCCCCGCGTCGACTTTAAGAC
CAATGACTTACAAGGCAGCTGTAGATCTTAGCCACTTTTTAAAAGAAAAGGGGGGACTGGAAGGGCTAAT
TCACTCCCAACGAAGACAAGATCTGCTTTTTGCTTGTACTGGGTCTCTCTGGTTAGACCAGATCTGAGCC
TGGGAGCTCTCTGGCTAACTAGGGAACCCACTGCTTAAGCCTCAATAAAGCTTGCCTTGAGTGCTTCAAG
TAGTGTGTGCCCGTCTGTTGTGTGACTCTGGTAACTAGAGATCCCTCAGACCCTTTTAGTCAGTGTGGAA
AATCTCTAGCAGTACGTATAGTAGTTCATGTCATCTTATTATTCAGTATTTATAACTTGCAAAGAAATGA
ATATCAGAGAGTGAGAGGAACTTGTTTATTGCAGCTTATAATGGTTACAAATAAAGCAATAGCATCACAA
ATTTCACAAATAAAGCATTTTTTTCACTGCATTCTAGTTGTGGTTTGTCCAAACTCATCAATGTATCTTA
TCATGTCTGGCTCTAGCTATCCCGCCCCTAACTCCGCCCATCCCGCCCCTAACTCCGCCCAGTTCCGCCC
ATTCTCCGCCCCATGGCTGACTAATTTTTTTTATTTATGCAGAGGCCGAGGCCGCCTCGGCCTCTGAGCT
ATTCCAGAAGTAGTGAGGAGGCTTTTTTGGAGGCCTAGGGACGTACCCAATTCGCCCTATAGTGAGTCGT
ATTACGCGCGCTCACTGGCCGTCGTTTTACAACGTCGTGACTGGGAAAACCCTGGCGTTACCCAACTTAA
TCGCCTTGCAGCACATCCCCCTTTCGCCAGCTGGCGTAATAGCGAAGAGGCCCGCACCGATCGCCCTTCC
CAACAGTTGCGCAGCCTGAATGGCGAATGGG
[124 nt withheld, positions 5072-5195]
C
[91 nt withheld, positions 5197-5287]
A
[49 nt withheld, positions 5289-5337]
CCTTTGACGTTGGAGTCCACGTTCTTT
[37 nt withheld, positions 5365-5401]
ACCCTATCTCGGTCTATTCTTTTGATTTATAAGGGATTTTGCCGATTTCGGCCTATTGGTTAAAAAATGA
GCTGATTTAACAAAAATTTAACGCGAATTTTAACAAAATATTAACGCTTACAATTTAGGTGGCACTTTTC
GGGGAAATGTGCGCGGAACCCCTATTTGTTTATTTTTCTAAATACATTCAAATATGTATCCGCTCATGAG
ACAATAACCCTGATAAATGCTTCAATAATATTGAAAAAGGAAGAGTATGAGTATTCAACATTTCCGTGTC
GCCCTTATTCCCTTTTTTGCGGCATTTTGCCTTCCTGTTTTTGCTCACCCAGAAACGCTGGTGAAAGTAA
AAGATGCTGAAGATCAGTTGGGTGCACGAGTGGGTTACATCGAACTGGATCTCAACAGCGGTAAGATCCT
TGAGAGTTTTCGCCCCGAAGAACGTTTTCCAATGATGAGCACTTTTAAAGTTCTGCTATGTGGCGCGGTA
TTATCCCGTATTGACGCCGGGCAAGAGCAACTCGGTCGCCGCATACACTATTCTCAGAATGACTTGGTTG
AGTACTCACCAGTCACAGAAAAGCATCTTACGGATGGCATGACAGTAAGAGAATTATGCAGTGCTGCCAT
AACCATGAGTGATAACACTGCGGCCAACTTACTTCTGACAACGATCGGAGGACCGAAGGAGCTAACCGCT
TTTTTGCACAACATGGGGGATCATGTAACTCGCCTTGATCGTTGGGAACCGGAGCTGAATGAAGCCATAC
CAAACGACGAGCGTGACACCACGATGCCTGTAGCAATGGCAACAACGTTGCGCAAACTATTAACTGGCGA
ACTACTTACTCTAGCTTCCCGGCAACAATTAATAGACTGGATGGAGGCGGATAAAGTTGCAGGACCACTT
CTGCGCTCGGCCCTTCCGGCTGGCTGGTTTATTGCTGATAAATCTGGAGCCGGTGAGCGTGGGTCTCGCG
GTATCATTGCAGCACTGGGGCCAGATGGTAAGCCCTCCCGTATCGTAGTTATCTACACGACGGGGAGTCA
GGCAACTATGGATGAACGAAATAGACAGATCGCTGAGATAGGTGCCTCACTGATTAAGCATTGGTAACTG
TCAGACCAAGTTTACTCATATATACTTTAGATTGATTTAAAACTTCATTTTTAATTTAAAAGGATCTAGG
TGAAGATCCTTTTTGATAATCTCATGACCAAAATCCCTTAACGTGAGTTTTCGTTCCACTGAGCGTCAGA
CCCCGTAGAAAAGATCAAAGGATCTTCTTGAGATCCTTTTTTTCTGCGCGTAATCTGCTGCTTGCAAACA
AAAAAACCACCGCTACCAGCGGTGGTTTGTTTGCCGGATCAAGAGCTACCAACTCTTTTTCCGAAGGTAA
CTGGCTTCAGCAGAGCGCAGATACCAAATACTGTTCTTCTAGTGTAGCCGTAGTTAGGCCACCACTTCAA
GAACTCTGTAGCACCGCCTACATACCTCGCTCTGCTAATCCTGTTACCAGTGGCTGCTGCCAGTGGCGAT
AAGTCGTGTCTTACCGGGTTGGACTCAAGACGATAGTTACCGGATAAGGCGCAGCGGTCGGGCTGAACGG
GGGGTTCGTGCACACAGCCCAGCTTGGAGCGAACGACCTACACCGAACTGAGATACCTACAGCGTGAGCT
ATGAGAAAGCGCCACGCTTCCCGAAGGGAGAAAGGCGGACAGGTATCCGGTAAGCGGCAGGGTCGGAACA
GGAGAGCGCACGAGGGAGCTTCCAGGGGGAAACGCCTGGTATCTTTATAGTCCTGTCGGGTTTCGCCACC
TCTGACTTGAGCGTCGATTTTTGTGATGCTCGTCAGGGGGGCGGAGCCTATGGAAAAACGCCAGCAACGC
GGCCTTTTTACGGTTCCTGGCCTTTTGCTGGCCTTTTGCTCACATGTTCTTTCCTGCGTTATCCCCTGAT
TCTGTGGATAACCGTATTACCGCCTTTGAGTGAGCTGATACCGCTCGCCGCAGCCGAACGACCGAGCGCA
GCGAGTCAGTGAGCGAGGAAGCGGAAGAGCGCCCAATACGCAAACCGCCTCTCCCCGCGCGTTGGCCGAT
TCATTAATGCAGCTGGCACGACAGGTTTCCCGACTGGAAAGCGGGCAGTGAGCGCAACGCAATTAATGTG
AGTTAGCTCACTCATTAGGCACCCCAGGCTTTACACTTTATGCTTCCGGCTCGTATGTTGTGTGGAATTG
TGAGCGGATAACAATTTCACACAGGAAACAGCTATGACCATGATTACGCCAAGCGCGCAATTAACCCTCA
CTAAAGGGAACAAAAGCTGGAGCTGCAAGCTTAATGTAGTCTTATGCAATACTCTTGTAGTCTTGCAACA
TGGTAACGATGAGTTAGCAACATGCCTTACAAGGAGAGAAAAAGCACCGTGCATGCCGATTGGTGGAAGT
AAGGTGGTACGATCGTGCCTTATTAGGAAGGCAACAGACGGGTCTGACATGGATTGGACGAACCACTGAA
TTGCCGCATTGCAGAGATATTGTATTTAAGTGCCTAGCTCGATACATAAACGGGTCTCTCTGGTTAGACC
AGATCTGAGCCTGGGAGCTCTCTGGCTAACTAGGGAACCCACTGCTTAAGCCTCAATAAAGCTTGCCTTG
AGTGCTTCAAGTAGTGTGTGCCCGTCTGTTGTGTGACTCTGGTAACTAGAGATCCCTCAGACCCTTTTAG
TCAGTGTGGAAAATCTCTAGCAGTGGCGCCCGAACAGGGACTTGAAAGCGAAAGGGAAACCAGAGGAGCT
CTCTCGACGCAGGACTCGGCTTGCTGAAGCGCGCACGGCAAGAGGCGAGGGGCGGCGACTGGTGAGTACG
CCAAAAATTTTGACTAGCGGAGGCTAGAAGGAGAGAGATGGGTGCGAGAGCGTCAGTATTAAGCGGGGGA
GAATTAGATCGCGATGGGAAAAAATTCGGTTAAGGCCAGGGGGAAAGAAAAAATATAAATTAAAACATAT
AGTATGGGCAAGCAGGGAGCTAGAACGATTCGCAGTTAATCCTGGCCTGTTAGAAACATCAGAAGGCTGT
AGACAAATACTGGGACAGCTACAACCATCCCTTCAGACAGGATCAGAAGAACTTAGATCATTATATAATA
CAGTAGCAACCCTCTATTGTGTGCATCAAAGGATAGAGATAAAAGACACCAAGGAAGCTTTAGACAAGAT
AGAGGAAGAGCAAAACAAAAGTAAGACCACCGCACAGCAAGCGGCCGCTGATCTTCAGACCTGGAGGAGG
AGATATGAGGGACAATTGGAGAAGTGAATTATATAAATATAAAGTAGTAAAAATTGAACCATTAGGAGTA
GCACCCACCAAGGCAAAGAGAAGAGTGGTGCAGAGAGAAAAAAGAGCAGTGGGAATAGGAGCTTTGTTCC
TTGGGTTCTTGGGAGCAGCAGGAAGCACTATGGGCGCAGCGTCAATGACGCTGACGGTACAGGCCAGACA
ATTATTGTCTGGTATAGTGCAGCAGCAGAACAATTTGCTGAGGGCTATTGAGGCGCAACAGCATCTGTTG
CAACTCACAGTCTGGGGCATCAAGCAGCTCCAGGCAAGAATCCTGGCTGTGGAAAGATACCTAAAGGATC
AACAGCTCCTGGGGATTTGGGGTTGCTCTGGAAAACTCATTTGCACCACTGCTGTGCCTTGGAATGCTAG
TTGGAGTAATAAATCTCTGGAACAGATTTGGAATCACACGACCTGGATGGAGTGGGACAGAGAAATTAAC
AATTACACAAGCTTAATACACTCCTTAATTGAAGAATCGCAAAACCAGCAAGAAAAGAATGAACAAGAAT
TATTGGAATTAGATAAATGGGCAAGTTTGTGGAATTGGTTTAACATAACAAATTGGCTGTGGTATATAAA
ATTATTCATAATGATAGTAGGAGGCTTGGTAGGTTTAAGAATAGTTTTTGCTGTACTTTCTATAGTGAAT
AGAGTTAGGCAGGGATATTCACCATTATCGTTTCAGACCCACCTCCCAACCCCGAGGGGACCCATGCATT
GCATCTCAATTAGTCAGCAACCAGGTGTGGAAAGTCCCCAGGCTCCCCAGCAGGCAGAAGTATGCAAAGC
ATGCGTCTCAATTAGTCAGCAACCATAGTCCCGCCCCTAACTCCGCCCATCCCGCCCCTAACTCCGCCCA
GTTCCGCCCATTCTCCGCCCCATGGCTGACTAATTTTTTTTATTTATGCAGAGGCCGAGGCCGCCTCGGC
CTCTGAGCTATTCCAGAAGTAGTGAGGAGGCTTTTTTGGAGGCCTAGGCTTTTGCAAAAAGCTTTCTAGA
GGTACCACCGGAGCTTACCATGACCGAGTACAAGCCCACGGTGCGCCTCGCCACCCGCGACGACGTCCCC
AGGGCCGTACGCACCCTCGCCGCCGCGTTCGCCGACTACCCCGCCACGCGCCACACCGTCGATCCGGACC
GCCACATCGAGCGGGTCACCGAGCTGCAAGAACTCTTCCTCACGCGCGTCGGGCTCGACATCGGCAAGGT
GTGGGTCGCGGACGACGGCGCCGCCGTGGCGGTCTGGACCACGCCGGAGAGCGTCGAAGCGGGGGCGGTG
TTCGCCGAGATCGGCCCGCGCATGGCCGAGTTGAGCGGTTCCCGGCTGGCCGCGCAGCAACAGATGGAAG
GCCTCCTGGCGCCGCACCGGCCCAAGGAGCCCGCGTGGTTCCTGGCCACCGTCGGCGTCTCGCCCGACCA
CCAGGGCAAGGGTCTGGGCAGCGCCGTCGTGCTCCCCGGAGTGGAGGCGGCCGAGCGCGCCGGGGTGCCC
GCCTTCCTGGAGACCTCCGCGCCCCGCAACCTCCCCTTCTACGAGCGGCTCGGCTTCACCGTCACCGCCG
ACGTCGAGGTGCCCGAAGGACCGCGCACCTGGTGCATGACCCGCAAGCCCGGTGCCAGTTAACGAATTCT
AGATCTTGAGACAAATGGCAGTATTCATCCACAATTTTAAAAGAAAAGGGGGGATTGGGGGGTACAGTGC
AGGGGAAAGAATAGTAGACATAATAGCAACAGACATACAAACTAAAGAATTACAAAAACAAATTACAAAA
ATTCAAAATTTTCGGGTTTATTACAGGGACAGCAGAGATCCACTTTGGCGCCGGCTCGAGGCCTGCAGGT
GCAAAGATGGATAAAGTTTTAAACAGAGAGGAATCTTTGCAGCTAATGGACCTTCTAGGTCTTGAAAGGA
GTGGGAATT
Features (pLannotate 1.2.2; 31 found; start..end, strand, type, name):
      1..1179    +  promoter       EF-1α promoter: strong constitutive promoter for human elongation factor EF-1α
   1196..3487    +  CDS            STAT5A: STA5A_HUMAN - Also known as STAT5. Experimental evidence at protein level: Swiss-Prot protein existence level 1. Carries out a dual function: signal transduction and activation of transcription. Mediates cellular responses to the cytokine KITLG/SCF and other growth factors. Mediates cellular responses to ERBB4. May mediate cellular responses to activated FGFR1, FGFR2, FGFR3 and FGFR4. Binds to the GAS element and activates PRL- induced transcription. Regulates the expression of milk proteins during lactation. From Homo sapiens (Human).
   3503..3556    +  promoter       U6 promoter (fragment): RNA polymerase III promoter for human U6 snRNA
   3598..4186    +  misc_feature   WPRE: woodchuck hepatitis virus posttranscriptional regulatory element
   4237..4256    +  misc_feature   cPPT/CTS (fragment): central polypurine tract and central termination sequence of HIV-1
   4258..4491    +  LTR            3' LTR (ΔU3): self-inactivating 3' long terminal repeat (LTR) from HIV-1
   4569..4690    +  polyA_signal   SV40 poly(A) signal: SV40 polyadenylation signal
   4730..4865    +  rep_origin     SV40 ori: SV40 origin of replication
   4886..4904    -  promoter       T7 promoter: promoter for bacteriophage T7 RNA polymerase
   4912..5067    +  CDS            lacZα (fragment): LacZα fragment of β-galactosidase; lacZ fragment
   5072..5500    +  rep_origin     f1 ori (sequence partly withheld): f1 bacteriophage origin of replication; arrow indicates direction of (+) strand synthesis
   5553..5657    +  promoter       AmpR promoter: bla
   5658..6518    +  CDS            AmpR: β-lactamase; bla; confers resistance to ampicillin, carbenicillin, and related antibiotics
   6689..7277    +  rep_origin     ori: high-copy-number ColE1/pMB1/pBR322/pUC origin of replication
   7460..7552    +  CDS            lacI (fragment): lac repressor; lacI; The lac repressor binds to the lac operator to inhibit transcription in E. coli. This inhibition can be relieved by adding lactose or isopropyl-β-D-thiogalactopyranoside (IPTG).
   7565..7586    +  protein_bind   CAP binding site: CAP binding activates transcription in the presence of cAMP. E. coli catabolite activator protein
   7601..7631    +  promoter       lac promoter: promoter for the E. coli lac operon
   7635..7657    +  protein_bind   lac operator (fragment): The lac repressor binds to the lac operator to inhibit transcription in E. coli. This inhibition can be relieved by adding lactose or isopropyl-β-D-thiogalactopyranoside (IPTG). lac repressor encoded by lacI
   7700..7718    +  promoter       T3 promoter: promoter for bacteriophage T3 RNA polymerase
   7746..7972    +  promoter       RSV promoter: Rous sarcoma virus enhancer/promoter
   7973..8153    +  LTR            5' LTR (truncated): truncated 5' long terminal repeat (LTR) from HIV-1
   8200..8325    +  misc_feature   HIV-1 Ψ: packaging signal of human immunodeficiency virus type 1
   8309..8672    +  CDS            HIV-1 gag (fragment): gag protein from human immunodeficiency virus 1; gag
   8818..9051    +  misc_feature   RRE: The Rev response element (RRE) of HIV-1 allows for Rev-dependent mRNA export from the nucleus to the cytoplasm.
   9428..9454    +  CDS            Rev (fragment): human immunodeficiency virus 1 (HIV-1) Rev protein; rev; enhances nuclear export of unspliced and incompletely spliced viral mRNAs
   9461..9484    +  promoter       SV40 promoter (fragment): SV40 early promoter
   9485..9556    +  promoter       SV40 promoter (fragment): SV40 enhancer and early promoter
   9580..9715    +  rep_origin     SV40 ori: SV40 origin of replication
   9761..10357   +  CDS            PuroR (fragment): puromycin N-acetyltransferase; pac from Streptomyces; confers resistance to puromycin
  10406..10523   +  misc_feature   cPPT/CTS: central polypurine tract and central termination sequence of HIV-1
  10588..10654   +  CDS            small t antigen (fragment): SV40 (simian virus 40) small t antigen
