[The description below was written by a language model from this plasmid's Addgene catalogue record and pLannotate feature annotations shown in this document.]
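Description:
TFORF1510 is a third-generation-style, self-inactivating lentiviral expression plasmid built on the pLX_TRC317 backbone and carrying the human STAT5A open reading frame. It belongs to a barcoded transcription factor ORF collection. In bacteria it is maintained through a high-copy ColE1/pUC origin and an ampicillin resistance gene (β-lactamase); an f1 origin and remnants of a lac/lacZα cloning region with T3 and T7 promoters are also present. The depositor notes that the plasmid may recombine during propagation, as is common for LTR-containing vectors.

The viral genome is transcribed from an RSV promoter fused to a truncated HIV-1 5' LTR. This is followed by the Ψ packaging signal with a gag fragment, and by the Rev response element for Rev-dependent nuclear export. Next comes an SV40 early promoter/origin region driving puromycin N-acetyltransferase for selection of transduced mammalian cells, then a cPPT/CTS element that aids nuclear import of the viral genome. The human EF-1α promoter then drives constitutive expression of STAT5A, a cytokine- and growth-factor-responsive signal transducer and transcriptional activator. Downstream, a WPRE enhances transcript stability and expression, and the ΔU3 3' LTR makes the integrated provirus self-inactivating. An SV40 polyadenylation signal lies just outside the LTR.

According to the catalogue entry, each construct in the collection carries a unique 24-bp barcode. The feature table does not annotate it, and the short U6 promoter fragment detected after the ORF is not explained in the record. The barcodes allow individual transcription factors to be identified in pooled overexpression screens, such as those for directed differentiation.
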