Addgene plasmid #144365: TFORF1510
Purpose: Lentiviral vector for overexpressing transcription factor ORFs with unique 24-bp barcodes. Barcodes facilitate identification of transcription factors in pooled screens.
Depositing lab: Feng Zhang. Depositing organization: Broad Institute. Publication: A transcription factor atlas of directed differentiation. Joung J, Ma S, Tay T, Geiger-Schuller KR, Kirchgatterer PC, Verdine VK, Guo B, Arias-Garcia MA, Allen WE, Singh A, Kuksenko O, Abudayyeh OO, Gootenberg JS, Fu Z, Macrae RK, Buenrostro JD, Regev A, Zhang F. Cell. 2023 Jan 5;186(1):209-229.e26. doi: 10.1016/j.cell.2022.11.026. PubMed 36608654.
Backbone
  Vector backbone: pLX_TRC317
  Backbone manufacturer: Broad Institute Genetic Perturbation Platform
  Backbone size w/o insert (bp): 8264
  Vector type: Mammalian Expression, Lentiviral
  Selectable markers: Puromycin
Growth in bacteria
  Bacterial resistance: Ampicillin, 100 μg/mL
  Growth temperature: 37°C
  Growth strain: NEB Stable
  Copy number: High Copy
Gene/Insert
  Gene/Insert name: STAT5A
  Species: H. sapiens (human)
  Insert size (bp): 2396
  Entrez Gene: STAT5A (a.k.a. MGF, STAT5)
  Promoter: EF1a
  Cloning method: Unknown
  Sequencing primers: 5′ GGGTGGAGACTGAAGTTAGGCCAG; 3′ CACATAGCGTAAAAGGAGCAACATAG
Terms and licenses: Academic/Nonprofit Terms; Industry Terms: Not Available to Industry
Depositor comments: NM_001288719,ENST00000546010 . The transcription factor ORF portion of this plasmid was synthesized by Genewiz. Please test multiple small colonies in case of plasmid recombination. To make this collection available in a timely manner, a portion of this collection was not fully sequenced by Addgene. If an Addgene verified full plasmid sequence is not available, please contact us prior to placing an order to request the full sequence.
How to cite: TFORF1510 was a gift from Feng Zhang (Addgene plasmid # 144365 ; http://n2t.net/addgene:144365 ; RRID:Addgene_144365)
