>Addgene plasmid #144365 | TFORF1510 | depositor partial sequence | sequence record 285210 | Insert
ACCGCCACCATGGCGGGCTGGATCCAGGCCCAGCAGCTGCAGGGAGACGCGCTGCGCCAGATGCAGGTGC
TGTACGGCCAGCACTTCCCCATCGAGGTCCGGCACTACTTGGCCCAGTGGATTGAGAGCCAGCCATGGGA
TGCCATTGACTTGGACAATCCCCAGGACAGAGCCCAAGCCACCCAGCTCCTGGAGGGCCTGGTGCAGGAG
CTGCAGAAGAAGGCGGAGCACCAGGTGGGGGAAGATGGGTTTTTACTGAAGATCAAGCTGGGGCACTACG
CCACGCAGCTCCAGTGCAGCTCTCCGGCTGGGATCCTGGTTGACGCCATGTCCCAGAAGCACCTTCAGAT
CAACCAGACATTTGAGGAGCTGCGACTGGTCACGCAGGACACAGAGAATGAGCTGAAGAAACTGCAGCAG
ACTCAGGAGTACTTCATCATCCAGTACCAGGAGAGCCTGAGGATCCAAGCTCAGTTTGCCCAGCTGGCCC
AGCTGAGCCCCCAGGAGCGTCTGAGCCGGGAGACGGCCCTCCAGCAGAAGCAGGTGTCTCTGGAGGCCTG
GTTGCAGCGTGAGGCACAGACACTGCAGCAGTACCGCGTGGAGCTGGCCGAGAAGCACCAGAAGACCCTG
CAGCTGCTGCGGAAGCAGCAGACCATCATCCTGGATGACGAGCTGATCCAGTGGAAGCGGCGGCAGCAGC
TGGCCGGGAACGGCGGGCCCCCCGAGGGCAGCCTGGACGTGCTACAGTCCTGGTGTGAGAAGTTGGCCGA
GATCATCTGGCAGAACCGGCAGCAGATCCGCAGGGCTGAGCACCTCTGCCAGCAGCTGCCCATCCCCGGC
CCAGTGGAGGAGATGCTGGCCGAGGTCAACGCCACCATCACGGACATTATCTCAGCCCTGGTGACCAGCA
CATTCATCATTGAGAAGCAGCCTCCTCAGGTCCTGAAGACCCAGACCAAGTTTGCAGCCACCGTACGCCT
GCTGGTGGGCGGGAAGCTGAACGTGCACATGAATCCCCCCCAGGTGAAGGCCACCATCATCAGTGAGCAG
CAGGCCAAGTCTCTGCTTAAAAATGAGAACACCCGCAACGAGTGCAGTGGTGAGATCCTGAACAACTGCT
GCGTGATGGAGTACCACCAAGCCACGGGCACCCTCAGTGCCCACTTCAGGAACATGTCACTGAAGAGGAT
CAAGCGTGCTGACCGGCGGGGTGCAGAGTCCGTGACAGAGGAGAAGTTCACAGTCCTGTTTGAGTCTCAG
TTCAGTGTTGGCAGCAATGAGCTTGTGTTCCAGGTGAAGACTCTGTCCCTACCTGTGGTTGTCATCGTCC
ACGGCAGCCAGGACCACAATGCCACGGCTACTGTGCTGTGGGACAATGCCTTTGCTGAGCCGGGCAGGGT
GCCATTTGCCGTGCCTGACAAAGTGCTGTGGCCGCAGCTGTGTGAGGCGCTCAACATGAAATTCAAGGCC
GAAGTGCAGAGCAACCGGGGCCTGACCAAGGAGAACCTCGTGTTCCTGGCGCAGAAACTGTTCAACAACA
GCAGCAGCCACCTGGAGGACTACAGTGGCCTGTCCGTGTCCTGGTCCCAGTTCAACAGGGAGAACTTGCC
GGGCTGGAACTACACCTTCTGGCAGTGGTTTGACGGGGTGATGGAGGTGTTGAAGAAGCACCACAAGCCC
CACTGGAATGATGGGGCCATCCTAGGTTTTGTGAATAAGCAACAGGCCCACGACCTGCTCATCAACAAGC
CCGACGGGACCTTCTTGTTGCGCTTTAGTGACTCAGAAATCGGGGGCATCACCATCGCCTGGAAGTTTGA
CTCCCCGGAACGCAACCTGTGGAACCTGAAACCATTCACCACGCGGGATTTCTCCATCAGGTCCCTGGCT
GACCGGCTGGGGGACCTGAGCTATCTCATCTATGTGTTTCCTGACCGCCCCAAGGATGAGGTCTTCTCCA
AGTACTACACTCCTGTGCTGGCTAAAGCTGTTGATGGATATGTGAAACCACAGATCAAGCAAGTGGTCCC
TGAGTTTGTGAATGCATCTGCAGATGCTGGGGGCAGCAGCGCCACGTACATGGACCAGGCCCCCTCCCCA
GCTGTGTGCCCCCAGGCTCCCTATAACATGTACCCACAGAACCCTGACCATGTACTCGATCAGGATGGAG
AATTCGACCTGGATGAGACCATGGATGTGGCCAGGCACGTGGAGGAACTCTTACGCCGACCAATGGACAG
TCTTGACTCCCGCCTCTCGCCCCCTGCCGGTCTTTTCACCTCTGCCAGAGGCTCCCTCTCATAGTAATGA
ACTAGTCCGTAACTTGAAAGTATTTCGATTTCTTGGCTTTATATATCTTGTGGAAAGGACGAGAGGGACA
CCCTAGTAGAGAAACG
