>Addgene plasmid #144365 | TFORF1510 | depositor partial sequence | sequence record 285211 | Barcode
GAGGGACACCCTAGTAGAGAAACG
